Addgene plasmid #25329: MBTD1
Purpose: Bacterial expression for structure determination; may not be full ORF
Depositing lab: Cheryl Arrowsmith. Depositing organization: University of Toronto.
Backbone
  Vector backbone: pET28-MHL
  Backbone manufacturer: SGC
  Backbone size w/o insert (bp): 7325
  Vector type: Bacterial Expression
Growth in bacteria
  Bacterial resistance: Kanamycin, 50 μg/mL
  Growth temperature: 37°C
  Growth strain: DH5alpha
  Copy number: Low Copy
Gene/Insert
  Gene/Insert name: MBTD1_5 (alt names: PDB: 3FEO, 6NFX; MBTD1)
  Species: H. sapiens (human)
  Insert size (bp): 1311
  Mutation: Contains amino acids 130-566
  GenBank ID: NP_060113
  Entrez Gene: MBTD1 (a.k.a. SA49P01, FLJ20055, FLJ42067, MGC126785)
  Tag / fusion protein: His (N terminal on insert)
  Cloning method: Restriction Enzyme
  Sequencing primers: 5′ T7; 3′ T7-term
Terms and licenses: Academic/Nonprofit Terms; Industry Terms: Not Available to Industry
How to cite: MBTD1 was a gift from Cheryl Arrowsmith (Addgene plasmid # 25329 ; http://n2t.net/addgene:25329 ; RRID:Addgene_25329)
