[The description below was written by a language model from this plasmid's Addgene catalogue record.]
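Description:
MBTD1 is a bacterial expression plasmid built on the pET28-MHL backbone, a pET28-derived vector from a structural genomics programme. It is designed to produce recombinant protein in E. coli for structure determination. The plasmid is selected with kanamycin and is recorded as low copy. The record gives no feature table, so the origin of replication and the promoter are not explicitly stated. The listed sequencing primers, T7 forward and T7 terminator, do fit the usual pET arrangement, in which the insert lies between a T7 promoter and T7 terminator and is transcribed by T7 RNA polymerase in a suitable expression host. DH5alpha is listed only as the propagation strain.

The insert, designated MBTD1_5, is a 1311 bp fragment of human MBTD1 (mbt domain containing 1) encoding amino acids 130–566 of the reference protein. It is therefore a truncated construct rather than the full open reading frame, as the purpose note cautions. The fragment was introduced by restriction enzyme cloning and carries an N-terminal His tag, which allows purification by immobilised metal affinity chromatography. Whether a protease cleavage site separates the tag from the protein is not stated. The alternative names link this construct to two deposited protein structures, which agrees with its stated use: generating purified, crystallisation-grade MBTD1 domain protein. The same material could also serve biochemical or binding studies that need this region of the protein.
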