>Addgene plasmid #25329 | MBTD1 | depositor partial sequence | sequence record 11803 | Author sequence
GCAAAGACAAAAGCAGCAGTCTCCATGGAAGGTTTCAGCTGGGGTAACTACATCAATAGCAATAGCTTTA
TAGCAGCTCCGGTTACCTGTTTTAAACATGCACCTATGGGGACCTGCTGGGGTGATATCTCAGAAAATGT
GAGAGTAGAAGTTCCCAATACAGACTGCAGCCTACCTACCAAAGTCTTCTGGATTGCTGGAATTGTAAAA
TTAGCAGGTTACAATGCCCTTTTAAGATATGAAGGATTTGAAAATGACTCTGGTCTGGACTTCTGGTGCA
ATATATGTGGTTCTGATATCCATCCAGTTGGTTGGTGTGCAGCCAGCGGAAAACCTCTTGTTCCTCCTAG
AACTATTCAGCATAAATATACAAACTGGAAAGCTTTTCTAGTGAAACGACTTACTGGTGCCAAAACACTG
CCTCCTGATTTCTCCCAAAAGGTTTCAGAGAGTATGCAGTATCCTTTCAAACCTTGCATGAGAGTAGAAG
TGGTTGACAAGAGGCATTTGTGTCGAACACGAGTAGCAGTGGTGGAAAGTGTAATTGGAGGAAGATTAAG
ACTAGTGTATGAAGAAAGCGAAGATAGAACAGATGACTTCTGGTGCCATATGCACAGCCCATTAATACAT
CATATTGGTTGGTCTCGAAGCATAGGTCATCGATTCAAAAGATCTGATATTACAAAGAAACAGGATGGAC
ATTTTGATACACCACCACATTTATTTGCTAAGGTAAAAGAAGTAGACCAGAGTGGGGAATGGTTCAAGGA
AGGAATGAAATTGGAAGCTATAGACCCATTAAATCTTTCTACAATATGTGTCGCAACCATTAGAAAGGTG
CTAGCTGACGGATTCCTGATGATTGGGATCGATGGCTCAGAAGCAGCAGACGGATCTGACTGGTTCTGTT
ACCATGCAACCTCTCCTTCTATTTTCCCTGTCGGTTTCTGTGAAATTAACATGATTGAACTTACTCCACC
CAGAGGTTACACAAAACTTCCTTTTAAATGGTTTGACTACCTCAGGGAAACTGGCTCCATTGCAGCACCA
GTAAAACTATTTAATAAGGATGTTCCAAATCACGGATTTCGTGTAGGAATGAAATTAGAAGCAGTAGATC
TCATGGAGCCACGTTTAATATGTGTAGCCACAGTAACTCGAATTATTCATCGTCTCTTGAGGATACATTT
TGATGGATGGGAAGAAGAGTATGATCAGTGGGTAGACTGTGAGTCACCTGACCTCTATCCTGTAGGGTGG
TGTCAGTTAACTGGATATCAACTACAGCCTCCAGCATCACAGTCATCAAGA
