>Addgene plasmid #25329 | MBTD1 | addgene partial sequence | sequence record 31412 | 25329 with T7
AATTCCCTCTGAATATTTTGTTTACTTTAAGAAGGAGATATACCATGCATCATCATCATCATCACAGCAG
CGGCAGAGAAAACTTGTATTTCCAGGGCGCAAAGACAAAAGCAGCAGTCTCCATGGAAGGTTTCAGCTGG
GGTAACTACATCAATAGCAATAGCTTTATAGCAGCTCCGGTTACCTGTTTTAAACATGCACCTATGGGGA
CCTGCTGGGGTGATATCTCAGAAAATGTGAGAGTAGAAGTTCCCAATACAGACTGCAGCCTACCTACCAA
AGTCTTCTGGATTGCTGGAATTGTAAAATTAGCAGGTTACAATGCCCTTTTAAGATATGAAGGATTTGAA
AATGACTCTGGTCTGGACTTCTGGTGCAATATATGTGGTTCTGATATCCATCCAGTTGGTTGGTGTGCAG
CCAGCGGAAAACCTCTTGTTCCTCCTAGAACTATTCAGCATAAATATACAAACTGGAAAGCTTTTCTAGT
GAAACGACTTACTGGTGCCAAAACACTGCCTCCTGATTTCTCCCAAAAGGTTTCAGAGAGTATGCAGTAT
CCTTTCAAACCTTGCATGAGAGTAGAAGTGGTTGACAAGAGGCATTTGTGTCGAACACGAGTAGCAGTGG
TGGAAAGTGTAATTGGAGGAAGATTAAGACTAGTGTATGAAGAAAGCGAAGATAGAACAGATGACTTCTG
GTGCCATATGCACAGCCCATTAATACATCATATTGGTTGGTCTCGAAGCATAGGTCATCGATTCAAAAGA
TCTGATATTACAAAGAAACAGGATGGACATTTTGATACACCACCACATTTATTTGCTAAGGTAAAAGAAG
TAGACCAGAGTGGGGAATGGTTC
